>Addgene plasmid #165829 | psfGFP | addgene full sequence | sequence record 335624 | Addgene NGS Result
GATGTACACGTTGTGGCTGTTGAAGTTGTACTCCAGCTTGTGGCCCAGGATGTTGCCATCCTCCTTGAAA
TCGATGCCCTTCAGCTCGATGCGGTTCACCAGGGTATCGCCCTCGAACTTCACCTCGGCGCGGGTCTTGT
AGGTGCCGTCATCCTTGAAGCTGATGGTGCGCTCCTGCACGTAGCCCTCGGGCATGGCGCTCTTGAAGAA
ATCGTGCTGCTTCATGTGATCGGGGTAGCGGCTGAAGCACTGCACGCCGTAGGTCAGGGTGGTCACCAGG
GTGGGCCAGGGCACGGGCAGCTTGCCGGTGGTGCAGATGAACTTCAGGGTCAGCTTGCCGTTGGTGGCGT
CGCCCTCGCCCTCGCCGCGCACGCTGAACTTGTGGCCGTTCACGTCGCCATCCAGCTCCACCAGGATGGG
CACCACGCCGGTGAACAGCTCCTCGCCCTTGGACACCATTCGAGACCACTCATCGCCCAATCGAATTCCC
GCGGCCGCCATGGCGGCCGGGAGCATGCGACGTCGGGCCCAATTCGCCCTATAGTGAGTCGTATTACAAT
TCACTGGCCGTCGTTTTACAACGTCGTGACTGGGAAAACCCTGGCGTTACCCAACTTAATCGCCTTGCAG
CACATCCCCCTTTCGCCAGCTGGCGTAATAGCGAAGAGGCCCGCACCGATCGCCCTTCCCAACAGTTGCG
CAGCCTGAATGGCGAATGG
[124 nt withheld, positions 720-843]
C
[91 nt withheld, positions 845-935]
AGGGTGATGGTTCACGTAGTGGGCCAGCGCCCTGATAGACGGTTTTTCGCCCTTTGACGTTGGAGTCCAC
GTTCTTT
[37 nt withheld, positions 1013-1049]
ACCCTATCTCGGTCTATTCTTTTGATTTATAAGGGATTTTGCCGATTTCGGCCTATTGGTTAAAAAATGA
GCTGATTTAACAAAAATTTAACGCGAATTTTAACAAAATATTAACGCTTACAATTTCCTGATGCGGTATT
TTCTCCTTACGCATCTGTGCGGTATTTCACACCGCATCAGGTGGCACTTTTCGGGGAAATGTGCGCGGAA
CCCCTATTTGTTTATTTTTCTAAATACATTCAAATATGTATCCGCTCATGAGACAATAACCCTGATAAAT
GCTTCAATAATATTGAAAAAGGAAGAGTATGAGTATTCAACATTTCCGTGTCGCCCTTATTCCCTTTTTT
GCGGCATTTTGCCTTCCTGTTTTTGCTCACCCAGAAACGCTGGTGAAAGTAAAAGATGCTGAAGATCAGT
TGGGTGCACGAGTGGGTTACATCGAACTGGATCTCAACAGCGGTAAGATCCTTGAGAGTTTTCGCCCCGA
AGAACGTTTTCCAATGATGAGCACTTTTAAAGTTCTGCTATGTGGCGCGGTATTATCCCGTATTGACGCC
GGGCAAGAGCAACTCGGTCGCCGCATACACTATTCTCAGAATGACTTGGTTGAGTACTCACCAGTCACAG
AAAAGCATCTTACGGATGGCATGACAGTAAGAGAATTATGCAGTGCTGCCATAACCATGAGTGATAACAC
TGCGGCCAACTTACTTCTGACAACGATCGGAGGACCGAAGGAGCTAACCGCTTTTTTGCACAACATGGGG
GATCATGTAACTCGCCTTGATCGTTGGGAACCGGAGCTGAATGAAGCCATACCAAACGACGAGCGTGACA
CCACGATGCCTGTAGCAATGGCAACAACGTTGCGCAAACTATTAACTGGCGAACTACTTACTCTAGCTTC
CCGGCAACAATTAATAGACTGGATGGAGGCGGATAAAGTTGCAGGACCACTTCTGCGCTCGGCCCTTCCG
GCTGGCTGGTTTATTGCTGATAAATCTGGAGCCGGTGAGCGTGGGTCGCGCGGTATCATTGCAGCACTGG
GGCCAGATGGTAAGCCCTCCCGTATCGTAGTTATCTACACGACGGGGAGTCAGGCAACTATGGATGAACG
AAATAGACAGATCGCTGAGATAGGTGCCTCACTGATTAAGCATTGGTAACTGTCAGACCAAGTTTACTCA
TATATACTTTAGATTGATTTAAAACTTCATTTTTAATTTAAAAGGATCTAGGTGAAGATCCTTTTTGATA
ATCTCATGACCAAAATCCCTTAACGTGAGTTTTCGTTCCACTGAGCGTCAGACCCCGTAGAAAAGATCAA
AGGATCTTCTTGAGATCCTTTTTTTCTGCGCGTAATCTGCTGCTTGCAAACAAAAAAACCACCGCTACCA
GCGGTGGTTTGTTTGCCGGATCAAGAGCTACCAACTCTTTTTCCGAAGGTAACTGGCTTCAGCAGAGCGC
AGATACCAAATACTGTTCTTCTAGTGTAGCCGTAGTTAGGCCACCACTTCAAGAACTCTGTAGCACCGCC
TACATACCTCGCTCTGCTAATCCTGTTACCAGTGGCTGCTGCCAGTGGCGATAAGTCGTGTCTTACCGGG
TTGGACTCAAGACGATAGTTACCGGATAAGGCGCAGCGGTCGGGCTGAACGGGGGGTTCGTGCACACAGC
CCAGCTTGGAGCGAACGACCTACACCGAACTGAGATACCTACAGCGTGAGCTATGAGAAAGCGCCACGCT
TCCCGAAGGGAGAAAGGCGGACAGGTATCCGGTAAGCGGCAGGGTCGGAACAGGAGAGCGCACGAGGGAG
CTTCCAGGGGGAAACGCCTGGTATCTTTATAGTCCTGTCGGGTTTCGCCACCTCTGACTTGAGCGTCGAT
TTTTGTGATGCTCGTCAGGGGGGCGGAGCCTATGGAAAAACGCCAGCAACGCGGCCTTTTTACGGTTCCT
GGCCTTTTGCTGGCCTTTTGCTCACATGTTCTTTCCTGCGTTATCCCCTGATTCTGTGGATAACCGTATT
ACCGCCTTTGAGTGAGCTGATACCGCTCGCCGCAGCCGAACGACCGAGCGCAGCGAGTCAGTGAGCGAGG
AAGCGGAAGAGCGCCCAATACGCAAACCGCCTCTCCCCGCGCGTTGGCCGATTCATTAATGCAGCTGGCA
CGACAGGTTTCCCGACTGGAAAGCGGGCAGTGAGCGCAACGCAATTAATGTGAGTTAGCTCACTCATTAG
GCACCCCAGGCTTTACACTTTATGCTTCCGGCTCGTATGTTGTGTGGAATTGTGAGCGGATAACAATTTC
ACACAGGAAACAGCTATGACCATGATTACGCCAAGCTATTTAGGTGACACTATAGAATACTCAAGCTATG
CATCCAACGCGTTGGGAGCTCTCCCATATGGTCGACCTGCAGGCGGCCGCGAATTCACTAGTGATTGGGC
GATGAGTGGTCTCGAAGCTTACTTGTACAGCTCATCCATGCCCAGGGTGATGCCGGCGGCGGTCACGAAC
TCCAGCAGCACCATGTGATCGCGCTTCTCGTTGGGGTCCTTGGACAGCACGCTCTGGGTGCTCAGGTAGT
GGTTATCGGGCAGCAGCACTGGGCCGTCGCCGATGGGGGTGTTCTGCTGGTAGTGATCGGCCAGCTGCAC
GGAGCCATCCTCCACATTGTGGCGGATCTTGAAGTTGGCCTTGATGCCGTTCTTCTGCTTATCGGCGGT
Features (pLannotate 1.2.2; 14 found; start..end, strand, type, name):
    538..556     -  promoter       T7 promoter: promoter for bacteriophage T7 RNA polymerase
    559..716     +  CDS            lacZα (fragment): LacZα fragment of β-galactosidase; lacZ fragment
    720..1175    +  rep_origin     f1 ori (sequence partly withheld): f1 bacteriophage origin of replication; arrow indicates direction of (+) strand synthesis
   1176..1226    -  misc_feature   bom (fragment): basis of mobility region from pBR322
   1253..1357    +  promoter       AmpR promoter: bla
   1358..2218    +  CDS            AmpR: β-lactamase; bla; confers resistance to ampicillin, carbenicillin, and related antibiotics
   2389..2977    +  rep_origin     ori: high-copy-number ColE1/pMB1/pBR322/pUC origin of replication
   3160..3252    +  CDS            lacI (fragment): lac repressor; lacI; The lac repressor binds to the lac operator to inhibit transcription in E. coli. This inhibition can be relieved by adding lactose or isopropyl-β-D-thiogalactopyranoside (IPTG).
   3265..3286    +  protein_bind   CAP binding site: CAP binding activates transcription in the presence of cAMP. E. coli catabolite activator protein
   3301..3331    +  promoter       lac promoter: promoter for the E. coli lac operon
   3339..3355    +  protein_bind   lac operator: The lac repressor binds to the lac operator to inhibit transcription in E. coli. This inhibition can be relieved by adding lactose or isopropyl-β-D-thiogalactopyranoside (IPTG). lac repressor encoded by lacI
   3397..3415    +  promoter       SP6 promoter: promoter for bacteriophage SP6 RNA polymerase
   3427..3489    +  CDS            VESPI_VESMG (fragment): Experimental evidence at protein level: Swiss-Prot protein existence level 1. Shows contractile activity on isolated ileum smooth muscle. From Vespa magnifica (Hornet).
   3521..459     -  CDS            oxGFP (across the origin): oxGFP is a basic (constitutively fluorescent) green fluorescent protein published in 2015, derived from Aequorea victoria.
