[The description below was written by a language model from this plasmid's Addgene catalogue record and pLannotate feature annotations shown in this document.]
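Description:
psfGFP is a small, high-copy E. coli cloning plasmid that stores the coding sequence of superfolder GFP (sfGFP) as a reusable part. It is built on the pUPD backbone, a domestication or "universal part" vector of the kind used in modular, GoldenBraid-style assembly. The depositor annotates the synthetic insert of roughly 720 bp simply as "CDS". The sequenced record is 3,778 nt, which matches the stated backbone plus insert. Propagation relies on a ColE1/pUC-type origin, and selection on a β-lactamase (AmpR) gene under its own promoter. An f1 origin and a fragment of the pBR322 bom region are also present.

The feature table places a GFP-family open reading frame across the numbering origin on the minus strand. The annotation tool labels it oxGFP, which probably reflects the closest database match to the sfGFP insert named in the catalogue entry. The insert lies in the cloning region between the SP6 promoter, with its upstream lac promoter, operator and CAP site, and the T7 promoter with a residual lacZα fragment. This arrangement fits an insert that interrupts a blue/white screening cassette. A short hit to a hornet peptide next to the SP6 promoter and the small lacI fragment are most likely incidental annotation matches or backbone remnants rather than functional elements.

The repository lists the vector type as insect expression, but no eukaryotic promoter, terminator or fly transformation element is annotated. The plasmid is therefore best understood as a promoterless donor of the reporter CDS, to be combined with regulatory parts in downstream constructs. The associated work concerns drug-based selection and counterselection in Drosophila. The cloning sites used are not recorded.
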