Addgene plasmid #165829: psfGFP
Purpose: sfGFP green fluorescent protein CDS
Depositing lab: Koen Venken. Depositing organization: Baylor College of Medicine. Publication: Multiplexed drug-based selection and counterselection genetic manipulations in Drosophila. Matinyan N, Karkhanis MS, Gonzalez Y, Jain A, Saltzman A, Malovannaya A, Sarrion-Perdigones A, Dierick HA, Venken KJT. Cell Rep. 2021 Sep 14;36(11):109700. doi: 10.1016/j.celrep.2021.109700. PubMed 34525356.
Backbone
  Vector backbone: pUPD
  Backbone size w/o insert (bp): 3057
  Vector type: Insect Expression
Growth in bacteria
  Bacterial resistance: Ampicillin, 100 μg/mL
  Growth temperature: 37°C
  Growth strain: DH10B
  Copy number: High Copy
Gene/Insert
  Gene/Insert name: sfGFP
  Species: Synthetic
  Insert size (bp): 721
  Cloning method: Restriction Enzyme; 5′ cloning site Unknown (unknown if destroyed)
Terms and licenses: Academic/Nonprofit Terms; Industry Terms: Not Available to Industry
Depositor comments: CDS
How to cite: psfGFP was a gift from Koen Venken (Addgene plasmid # 165829 ; http://n2t.net/addgene:165829 ; RRID:Addgene_165829)
